>Addgene plasmid #84324 | pISH-Zfhx4 | addgene full sequence | sequence record 166208 | Addgene Assembled Sequence
GGGCGAATTGGGCCCGACGTCGCATGCTCCCGGCCGCCATGGCGGCCGCGGGAATTCGATTTGCTTCTGG
CCTAGATGGTAATTTCAATAGTGTCCGAATGGATATGTTCAGTGTGTAGGAGTGAAGACAGGATCCCGTG
CTTAAAAAAAAATTTAAAAATAAAAAATTTTTAAAAAAAGACTTTAACTGCAGTTCCAAAGCTTCTCTAA
CCCAAAAATTACAGTACCAAATGATTGACTCAGGATTGTTTTTCCCATATTGATATGCTGGCAATATAGG
ATGGTATGTGGTGAAGAAGACTAATGCAGGTGGTTGAATGCGCTTGTAATATATGCTAAAATATGGAAAA
GGAAAAAAATATCTCACAAGTTCTTTGGGAACTTGTTTCAAGCCAAAAACTCTCAAGACAGAAAATTGCA
CCTCAGCTGGGTTGATTTCAAAATGCCAGCATGGACAGTATGGGAGGACGATCCGGATGTGTCAAAGAGA
ACTTCTCTTAGTTTAGTTAGGTGTAATTCAGTAGCTTTAAATTCTCAGGTCAGAACATAACATTTCTCAT
TTGTTAAAAGCAGCAAGAAGCCTGGTAAAACTGTGACTTTTCCCCAAATGTCAATCTTTATTAGAAAGCA
TTTTCTAGGTGTGTTTAGTGTGCAAAGAAACTTTCTAACCCTTACCGGACACCGCACAGCTTCCTGCACT
CAAGCCGCAGGGTAGTACAGTTTTACCACAGAGGGACTCTTGAGCAATGGAGTCACGTGTCTGCCCTGTG
TATTGCAGTTTGTCTTGACACAAGCTGTTTTTACACCAGTGTCATCCCTTTCTTGTAATCACTAGTGAAT
TCGCGGCCGCCTGCAGGTCGACCATATGGGAGAGCTCCCAACGCGTTGGATGCATAGCTTGAGTATTCTA
TAGTGTCACCTAAATAGCTTGGCGTAATCATGGTCATAGCTGTTTCCTGTGTGAAATTGTTATCCGCTCA
CAATTCCACACAACATACGAGCCGGAAGCATAAAGTGTAAAGCCTGGGGTGCCTAATGAGTGAGCTAACT
CACATTAATTGCGTTGCGCTCACTGCCCGCTTTCCAGTCGGGAAACCTGTCGTGCCAGCTGCATTAATGA
ATCGGCCAACGCGCGGGGAGAGGCGGTTTGCGTATTGGGCGCTCTTCCGCTTCCTCGCTCACTGACTCGC
TGCGCTCGGTCGTTCGGCTGCGGCGAGCGGTATCAGCTCACTCAAAGGCGGTAATACGGTTATCCACAGA
ATCAGGGGATAACGCAGGAAAGAACATGTGAGCAAAAGGCCAGCAAAAGGCCAGGAACCGTAAAAAGGCC
GCGTTGCTGGCGTTTTTCCATAGGCTCCGCCCCCCTGACGAGCATCACAAAAATCGACGCTCAAGTCAGA
GGTGGCGAAACCCGACAGGACTATAAAGATACCAGGCGTTTCCCCCTGGAAGCTCCCTCGTGCGCTCTCC
TGTTCCGACCCTGCCGCTTACCGGATACCTGTCCGCCTTTCTCCCTTCGGGAAGCGTGGCGCTTTCTCAT
AGCTCACGCTGTAGGTATCTCAGTTCGGTGTAGGTCGTTCGCTCCAAGCTGGGCTGTGTGCACGAACCCC
CCGTTCAGCCCGACCGCTGCGCCTTATCCGGTAACTATCGTCTTGAGTCCAACCCGGTAAGACACGACTT
ATCGCCACTGGCAGCAGCCACTGGTAACAGGATTAGCAGAGCGAGGTATGTAGGCGGTGCTACAGAGTTC
TTGAAGTGGTGGCCTAACTACGGCTACACTAGAAGAACAGTATTTGGTATCTGCGCTCTGCTGAAGCCAG
TTACCTTCGGAAAAAGAGTTGGTAGCTCTTGATCCGGCAAACAAACCACCGCTGGTAGCGGTGGTTTTTT
TGTTTGCAAGCAGCAGATTACGCGCAGAAAAAAAGGATCTCAAGAAGATCCTTTGATCTTTTCTACGGGG
TCTGACGCTCAGTGGAACGAAAACTCACGTTAAGGGATTTTGGTCATGAGATTATCAAAAAGGATCTTCA
CCTAGATCCTTTTAAATTAAAAATGAAGTTTTAAATCAATCTAAAGTATATATGAGTAAACTTGGTCTGA
CAGTTACCAATGCTTAATCAGTGAGGCACCTATCTCAGCGATCTGTCTATTTCGTTCATCCATAGTTGCC
TGACTCCCCGTCGTGTAGATAACTACGATACGGGAGGGCTTACCATCTGGCCCCAGTGCTGCAATGATAC
CGCGAGACCCACGCTCACCGGCTCCAGATTTATCAGCAATAAACCAGCCAGCCGGAAGGGCCGAGCGCAG
AAGTGGTCCTGCAACTTTATCCGCCTCCATCCAGTCTATTAATTGTTGCCGGGAAGCTAGAGTAAGTAGT
TCGCCAGTTAATAGTTTGCGCAACGTTGTTGCCATTGCTACAGGCATCGTGGTGTCACGCTCGTCGTTTG
GTATGGCTTCATTCAGCTCCGGTTCCCAACGATCAAGGCGAGTTACATGATCCCCCATGTTGTGCAAAAA
AGCGGTTAGCTCCTTCGGTCCTCCGATCGTTGTCAGAAGTAAGTTGGCCGCAGTGTTATCACTCATGGTT
ATGGCAGCACTGCATAATTCTCTTACTGTCATGCCATCCGTAAGATGCTTTTCTGTGACTGGTGAGTACT
CAACCAAGTCATTCTGAGAATAGTGTATGCGGCGACCGAGTTGCTCTTGCCCGGCGTCAATACGGGATAA
TACCGCGCCACATAGCAGAACTTTAAAAGTGCTCATCATTGGAAAACGTTCTTCGGGGCGAAAACTCTCA
AGGATCTTACCGCTGTTGAGATCCAGTTCGATGTAACCCACTCGTGCACCCAACTGATCTTCAGCATCTT
TTACTTTCACCAGCGTTTCTGGGTGAGCAAAAACAGGAAGGCAAAATGCCGCAAAAAAGGGAATAAGGGC
GACACGGAAATGTTGAATACTCATACTCTTCCTTTTTCAATATTATTGAAGCATTTATCAGGGTTATTGT
CTCATGAGCGGATACATATTTGAATGTATTTAGAAAAATAAACAAATAGGGGTTCCGCGCACATTTCCCC
GAAAAGTGCCACCTGATGCGGTGTGAAATACCGCACAGATGCGTAAGGAGAAAATACCGCATCAGGAAAT
TGTAAGCGTTAATATTTTGTTAAAATTCGCGTTAAATTTTTGTTAAATCAGCTCATTTTTTAACCAATAG
GCCGAAATCGGCAAAATCCCTTATAAATCAAAAGAATAGACCGAGATAGGGT
[37 nt withheld, positions 3273-3309]
AAAGAACGTGGACTCCAACGTCAAAGG
[49 nt withheld, positions 3337-3385]
T
[91 nt withheld, positions 3387-3477]
G
[124 nt withheld, positions 3479-3602]
CCATTCGCCATTCAGGCTGCGCAACTGTTGGGAAGGGCGATCGGTGCGGGCCTCTTCGCTATTACGCCAG
CTGGCGAAAGGGGGATGTGCTGCAAGGCGATTAAGTTGGGTAACGCCAGGGTTTTCCCAGTCACGACGTT
GTAAAACGACGGCCAGTGAATTGTAATACGACTCACTATA
Features (pLannotate 1.2.2; 13 found; start..end, strand, type, name):
    833..895     -  CDS            VESPI_VESMG (fragment): Experimental evidence at protein level: Swiss-Prot protein existence level 1. Shows contractile activity on isolated ileum smooth muscle. From Vespa magnifica (Hornet).
    907..925     -  promoter       SP6 promoter: promoter for bacteriophage SP6 RNA polymerase
    967..983     -  protein_bind   lac operator: The lac repressor binds to the lac operator to inhibit transcription in E. coli. This inhibition can be relieved by adding lactose or isopropyl-β-D-thiogalactopyranoside (IPTG). lac repressor encoded by lacI
    991..1021    -  promoter       lac promoter: promoter for the E. coli lac operon
   1036..1057    -  protein_bind   CAP binding site: CAP binding activates transcription in the presence of cAMP. E. coli catabolite activator protein
   1070..1162    -  CDS            lacI (fragment): lac repressor; lacI; The lac repressor binds to the lac operator to inhibit transcription in E. coli. This inhibition can be relieved by adding lactose or isopropyl-β-D-thiogalactopyranoside (IPTG).
   1345..1933    -  rep_origin     ori: high-copy-number ColE1/pMB1/pBR322/pUC origin of replication
   2104..2964    -  CDS            AmpR: β-lactamase; bla; confers resistance to ampicillin, carbenicillin, and related antibiotics
   2965..3069    -  promoter       AmpR promoter: bla
   3096..3146    +  misc_feature   bom (fragment): basis of mobility region from pBR322
   3174..3602    -  rep_origin     f1 ori (sequence partly withheld): f1 bacteriophage origin of replication; arrow indicates direction of (+) strand synthesis
   3606..3763    -  CDS            lacZα (fragment): LacZα fragment of β-galactosidase; lacZ fragment
   3766..2       +  promoter       T7 promoter (across the origin): promoter for bacteriophage T7 RNA polymerase
