[The description below was written by a language model from this plasmid's Addgene catalogue record and pLannotate feature annotations shown in this document.]
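Description:
pISH-Zfhx4 is a bacterial cloning plasmid built on the Promega pGEM-T Easy backbone and designed solely as a template for in vitro transcription of riboprobes, not for gene expression. It carries a 765 bp fragment of the mouse Zfhx4 gene, which encodes a zinc finger homeobox transcription factor. The fragment sits in the multiple cloning region, which interrupts the lacZα coding sequence. The assembled sequence is 3,782 nt, consistent with the 3,015 bp backbone plus insert. The plasmid is maintained in E. coli at high copy through a ColE1/pUC-type origin and is selected with ampicillin via the β-lactamase gene and its native promoter. An f1 phage origin is also present, a standard backbone element that allows single-stranded DNA production. The cloning method is not recorded.

The functional core is the pair of opposing bacteriophage promoters, T7 and SP6, that flank the insert, so that either strand can be transcribed after the plasmid is linearised on the far side of the insert. According to the depositor, cutting with NcoI and transcribing with SP6 RNA polymerase gives the antisense probe, which hybridises to Zfhx4 mRNA in tissue. By the same logic T7 would read the sense strand, although the record does not describe a sense control. The lac promoter, operator, CAP site and lacZα and lacI fragments are remnants of the backbone's blue/white screening system. The feature table does not annotate the insert itself, and the short hit to a hornet peptide next to the SP6 promoter is almost certainly a spurious automated match. The plasmid was deposited in connection with a survey of homeobox gene expression in the mouse olfactory epithelium by in situ hybridisation.
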