Addgene plasmid #84324: pISH-Zfhx4
Purpose: Use to synthesize riboprobes for in situ hybridization (ISH) probe for Zfhx4. Not for gene expression.
Depositing lab: Peter Mombaerts. Depositing organization: Max Planck Research Unit for Neurogenetics. Publication: Expression of homeobox genes in the mouse olfactory epithelium. Parrilla M, Chang I, Degl'Innocenti A, Omura M. J Comp Neurol. 2016 Oct 1;524(14):2713-39. doi: 10.1002/cne.24051. Epub 2016 Jun 19. PubMed 27243442.
Backbone
  Vector backbone: pGEM-T easy
  Backbone manufacturer: Promega
  Backbone size w/o insert (bp): 3015
Growth in bacteria
  Bacterial resistance: Ampicillin, 100 μg/mL
  Growth temperature: 37°C
  Growth strain: DH5alpha
  Copy number: High Copy
Gene/Insert
  Gene/Insert name: Zfhx4
  Species: M. musculus (mouse)
  Insert size (bp): 765
  Entrez Gene: Zfhx4 (a.k.a. A930021B15, C130041O22Rik, Zfh-4, Zfh4)
  Cloning method: Unknown
  Sequencing primers: 5′ T7; 3′ SP6
Terms and licenses: Academic/Nonprofit Terms; Industry Terms: Not Available to Industry
Depositor comments: NcoI digestion and SP6 RNA polymerase for antisense probe
How to cite: pISH-Zfhx4 was a gift from Peter Mombaerts (Addgene plasmid # 84324 ; http://n2t.net/addgene:84324 ; RRID:Addgene_84324)
