>Addgene plasmid #84324 | pISH-Zfhx4 | depositor partial sequence | sequence record 160912 | insert
TGCTTCTGGCCTAGATGGTAATTTCAATAGTGTCCGAATGGATATGTTCAGTGTGTAGGAGTGAAGACAG
GATCCCGTGCTTAAAAAAAAATTTAAAAATAAAAAATTTTTAAAAAAAGACTTTAACTGCAGTTCCAAAG
CTTCTCTAACCCAAAAATTACAGTACCAAATGATTGACTCAGGATTGTTTTTCCCATATTGATATGCTGG
CAATATAGGATGGTATGTGGTGAAGAAGACTAATGCAGGTGGTTGAATGCGCTTGTAATATATGCTAAAA
TATGGAAAAGGAAAAAAATATCTCACAAGTTCTTTGGGAACTTGTTTCAAGCCAAAAACTCTCAAGACAG
AAAATTGCACCTCAGCTGGGTTGATTTCAAAATGCCAGCATGGACAGTATGGGAGGACGATCCGGATGTG
TCAAAGAGAACTTCTCTTAGTTTAGTTAGGTGTAATTCAGTAGCTTTAAATTCTCAGGTCAGAACATAAC
ATTTCTCATTTGTTAAAAGCAGCAAGAAGCCTGGTAAAACTGTGACTTTTCCCCAAATGTCAATCTTTAT
TAGAAAGCATTTTCTAGGTGTGTTTAGTGTGCAAAGAAACTTTCTAACCCTTACCGGACACCGCACAGCT
TCCTGCACTCAAGCCGCAGGGTAGTACAGTTTTACCACAGAGGGACTCTTGAGCAATGGAGTCACGTGTC
TGCCCTGTGTATTGCAGTTTGTCTTGACACAAGCTGTTTTTACACCAGTGTCATCCCTTTCTTGT
