>Addgene plasmid #84324 | pISH-Zfhx4 | addgene partial sequence | sequence record 166205 | T7 5'-TAATACGACTCACTATAGGG-3'
CTCCCGGCCGCCATGGCGGCCGCGGGAATTCGATTTGCTTCTGGCCTAGATGGTAATTTCAATAGTGTCC
GAATGGATATGTTCAGTGTGTAGGAGTGAAGACAGGATCCCGTGCTTAAAAAAAAATTTAAAAATAAAAA
ATTTTTAAAAAAAGACTTTAACTGCAGTTCCAAAGCTTCTCTAACCCAAAAATTACAGTACCAAATGATT
GACTCAGGATTGTTTTTCCCATATTGATATGCTGGCAATATAGGATGGTATGTGGTGAAGAAGACTAATG
CAGGTGGTTGAATGCGCTTGTAATATATGCTAAAATATGGAAAAGGAAAAAAATATCTCACAAGTTCTTT
GGGAACTTGTTTCAAGCCAAAAACTCTCAAGACAGAAAATTGCACCTCAGCTGGGTTGATTTCAAAATGC
CAGCATGGACAGTATGGGAGGACGATCCGGATGTGTCAAAGAGAACTTCTCTTAGTTTAGTTAGGTGTAA
TTCAGTAGCTTTAAATTCTCAGGTCAGAACATAACATTTCTCATTTGTTAAAAGCAGCAAGAAGCCTGGT
AAAACTGTGACTTTTCCCCAAATGTCAATCTTTATTAGAAAGCATTTTCTAGGTGTGTTTAGTGTGCAAA
GAAACTTTCTAACCCTTACCGGACACCGCACAGCTTCCTGCACTCAAGCCGCAGGGTAGTACAGTTTTAC
CACAGAGGGACTCTTGAGCAATGGAGTCACGTGTCTGCCCTGTGTATTGCAGTTTGTCTTGACACAAGCT
GTTTTTACACCAGTGTCATCCCTTTCTTGTAATCACTAGTGAATTCGCGGCCGCCTGCAGGTCGACCATA
TGGGAGAGCTCCCAACGCGTTGGATGCATAGCTTGAGTATTCTATAGTGTCACCTAAATAGCTTGGCGTA
ATCATGGTCATAGCTGTTTCCTGTGTGAAATTGTTATCCGCTCACAATTCCACACAACATACGAGCCGGA
AGCATAAAGTGTAAAGCCT
