>Addgene plasmid #84324 | pISH-Zfhx4 | addgene partial sequence | sequence record 166206 | SP6 5'-ATTTAGGTGACACTATAG-3'
CCAACGCGTTGGGAGCTCTCCCATATGGTCGACCTGCAGGCGGCCGCGAATTCACTAGTGATTACAAGAA
AGGGATGACACTGGTGTAAAAACAGCTTGTGTCAAGACAAACTGCAATACACAGGGCAGACACGTGACTC
CATTGCTCAAGAGTCCCTCTGTGGTAAAACTGTACTACCCTGCGGCTTGAGTGCAGGAAGCTGTGCGGTG
TCCGGTAAGGGTTAGAAAGTTTCTTTGCACACTAAACACACCTAGAAAATGCTTTCTAATAAAGATTGAC
ATTTGGGGAAAAGTCACAGTTTTACCAGGCTTCTTGCTGCTTTTAACAAATGAGAAATGTTATGTTCTGA
CCTGAGAATTTAAAGCTACTGAATTACACCTAACTAAACTAAGAGAAGTTCTCTTTGACACATCCGGATC
GTCCTCCCATACTGTCCATGCTGGCATTTTGAAATCAACCCAGCTGAGGTGCAATTTTCTGTCTTGAGAG
TTTTTGGCTTGAAACAAGTTCCCAAAGAACTTGTGAGATATTTTTTTCCTTTTCCATATTTTAGCATATA
TTACAAGCGCATTCAACCACCTGCATTAGTCTTCTTCACCACATACCATCCTATATTGCCAGCATATCAA
TATGGGAAAAACAATCCTGAGTCAATCATTTGGTACTGTAATTTTTGGGTTAGAGAAGCTTTGGAACTGC
AGTTAAAGTCTTTTTTTAAAAATTTTTTATTTTTAAATTTTTTTTTAAGCACGGGATCCTGTCTTCACTC
CTACACACTGAACATATCCATTCGGACACTATTGAAATTACCATCTAGGCCAGAAGCAAATCGAATTCCC
GCGGCCGCCATGGCGGCCGGGAGCATGCGACGTCGGGCCCAATTCGCCCTATAGTGAGTCGTATTACAAT
TCACTGGCCGTCGTTTTACAACGTCGTGACTGGGAAAACCCTGGCGTTACCCAACTTAATCGCCTTGCAG
CACATCCCCCTTTCGCCAGCTGGCGTAATA
